>Addgene plasmid #81879 | pDONR223_FTH1_WT | addgene full sequence | sequence record 169002 | Addgene NGS Result
GGCAGTTCCCTACTCTCGCGTTAACGCTAGCATGGATGTTTTCCCAGTCACGACGTTGTAAAACGACGGC
CAGTCTTAAGCTCGGGCCCCAAATAATGATTTTATTTTGACTGATAGTGACCTGTTCGTTGCAACAAATT
GATGAGCAATGCTTTTTTATAATGCCAACTTTGTACAAAAAAGTTGGCACCATGACGACCGCGTCCACCT
CGCAGGTGCGCCAGAACTACCACCAGGACTCAGAGGCCGCCATCAACCGCCAGATCAACCTGGAGCTCTA
CGCCTCCTACGTTTACCTGTCCATGTCTTACTACTTTGACCGCGATGATGTGGCTTTGAAGAACTTTGCC
AAATACTTTCTTCACCAATCTCATGAGGAGAGGGAACATGCTGAGAAACTGATGAAGCTGCAGAACCAAC
GAGGTGGCCGAATCTTCCTTCAGGATATCAAGGAACCAGACTGTGATGACTGGGAGAGCGGGCAGAATGC
AATGGAGTGTGCATTACATTTGGAAAAAAATGTGAATCAGTCACTACTGGAACTGCACAAACTGGCCACT
GACAAAAATGACCCCCATTTGTGTGACTTCATTGAGACACATTACCTGAATGAGCAGGTGAAAGCCATCA
AAGAATTGGGTGACCACGTGACCAACTTGCGCAAGATGGGAGCGCCCGAATCTGGCTTGGCGGAATATCT
CTTTGACAAGCACACCCTGGGAGACAGTGATAATGAAAGCTGATTGCCAACTTTCTTGTACAAAGTTGGC
ATTATAAGAAAGCATTGCTTATCAATTTGTTGCAACGAACAGGTCACTATCAGTCAAAATAAAATCATTA
TTTGCCATCCAGCTGATATCCCCTATAGTGAGTCGTATTACATGGTCATAGCTGTTTCCTGGCAGCTCTG
GCCCGTGTCTCAAAATCTCTGATGTTACATTGCACAAGATAAAAATATATCATCATGCCTCCTCTAGACC
AGCCAGGACAGAAATGCCTCGACTTCGCTGCTACCCAAGGTTGCCGGGTGACGCACACCGTGGAAACGGA
TGAAGGCACGAACCCAGTGGACATAAGCCTGTTCGGTTCGTAAGCTGTAATGCAAGTAGCGTATGCGCTC
ACGCAACTGGTCCAGAACCTTGACCGAACGCAGCGGTGGTAACGGCGCAGTGGCGGTTTTCATGGCTTGT
TATGACTGTTTTTTTGGGGTACAGTCTATGCCTCGGGCATCCAAGCAGCAAGCGCGTTACGCCGTGGGTC
GATGTTTGATGTTATGGAGCAGCAACGATGTTACGCAGCAGGGCAGTCGCCCTAAAACAAAGTTAAACAT
TATGAGGGAAGCGGTGATCGCCGAAGTATCGACTCAACTATCAGAGGTAGTTGGCGTCATCGAGCGCCAT
CTCGAACCGACGTTGCTGGCCGTACATTTGTACGGCTCCGCAGTGGATGGCGGCCTGAAGCCACACAGTG
ATATTGATTTGCTGGTTACGGTGACCGTAAGGCTTGATGAAACAACGCGGCGAGCTTTGATCAACGACCT
TTTGGAAACTTCGGCTTCCCCTGGAGAGAGCGAGATTCTCCGCGCTGTAGAAGTCACCATTGTTGTGCAC
GACGACATCATTCCGTGGCGTTATCCAGCTAAGCGCGAACTGCAATTTGGAGAATGGCAGCGCAATGACA
TTCTTGCAGGTATCTTCGAGCCAGCCACGATCGACATTGATCTGGCTATCTTGCTGACAAAAGCAAGAGA
ACATAGCGTTGCCTTGGTAGGTCCAGCGGCGGAGGAACTCTTTGATCCGGTTCCTGAACAGGATCTATTT
GAGGCGCTAAATGAAACCTTAACGCTATGGAACTCGCCGCCCGACTGGGCTGGCGATGAGCGAAATGTAG
TGCTTACGTTGTCCCGCATTTGGTACAGCGCAGTAACCGGCAAAATCGCGCCGAAGGATGTCGCTGCCGA
CTGGGCAATGGAGCGCCTGCCGGCCCAGTATCAGCCCGTCATACTTGAAGCTAGACAGGCTTATCTTGGA
CAAGAAGAAGATCGCTTGGCCTCGCGCGCAGATCAGTTGGAAGAATTTGTCCACTACGTGAAAGGCGAGA
TCACCAAGGTAGTCGGCAAATAACCCTCGAGCCACCCATGACCAAAATCCCTTAACGTGAGTTACGCGTC
GTTCCACTGAGCGTCAGACCCCGTAGAAAAGATCAAAGGATCTTCTTGAGATCCTTTTTTTCTGCGCGTA
ATCTGCTGCTTGCAAACAAAAAAACCACCGCTACCAGCGGTGGTTTGTTTGCCGGATCAAGAGCTACCAA
CTCTTTTTCCGAAGGTAACTGGCTTCAGCAGAGCGCAGATACCAAATACTGTTCTTCTAGTGTAGCCGTA
GTTAGGCCACCACTTCAAGAACTCTGTAGCACCGCCTACATACCTCGCTCTGCTAATCCTGTTACCAGTG
GCTGCTGCCAGTGGCGATAAGTCGTGTCTTACCGGGTTGGACTCAAGACGATAGTTACCGGATAAGGCGC
AGCGGTCGGGCTGAACGGGGGGTTCGTGCACACAGCCCAGCTTGGAGCGAACGACCTACACCGAACTGAG
ATACCTACAGCGTGAGCTATGAGAAAGCGCCACGCTTCCCGAAGGGAGAAAGGCGGACAGGTATCCGGTA
AGCGGCAGGGTCGGAACAGGAGAGCGCACGAGGGAGCTTCCAGGGGGAAACGCCTGGTATCTTTATAGTC
CTGTCGGGTTTCGCCACCTCTGACTTGAGCGTCGATTTTTGTGATGCTCGTCAGGGGGGCGGAGCCTATG
GAAAAACGCCAGCAACGCGGCCTTTTTACGGTTCCTGGCCTTTTGCTGGCCTTTTGCTCACATGTTCTTT
CCTGCGTTATCCCCTGATTCTGTGGATAACCGTATTACCGCCTTTGAGTGAGCTGATACCGCTCGCCGCA
GCCGAACGACCGAGCGCAGCGAGTCAGTGAGCGAGGAAGCGGAAGAGCGCCCAATACGCAAACCGCCTCT
CCCCGCGCGTTGGCCGATTCATTAATGCAGCTGGCACGACAGGTTTCCCGACTGGAAAGCGGGCAGTGAG
CGCAACGCAATTAATACGCGTACCGCTAGCCAGGAAGAGTTTGTAGAAACGCAAAAAGGCCATCCGTCAG
GATGGCCTTCTGCTTAGTTTGATGCCTGGCAGTTTATGGCGGGCGTCCTGCCCGCCACCCTCCGGGCCGT
TGCTTCACAACGTTCAAATCCGCTCCCGGCGGATTTGTCCTACTCAGGAGAGCGTTCACCGACAAACAAC
AGATAAAACGAAAGGCCCAGTCTTCCGACTGAGCCTTTCGTTTTATTTGATGCCT
Features (pLannotate 1.2.2; 12 found; start..end, strand, type, name):
     38..74      -  CDS            lacZα (fragment): LacZα fragment of β-galactosidase; lacZ fragment
     91..186     +  protein_bind   attL3: mutant version of attL; recombination site for the Gateway® LR reaction LR Clonase™
    192..740     +  CDS            FTH1: FRIH_HUMAN - Also known as FTH, FTHL6. Experimental evidence at protein level: Swiss-Prot protein existence level 1. Stores iron in a soluble, non-toxic, readily available form. Important for iron homeostasis. Has ferroxidase activity. Iron is taken up in the ferrous form and deposited as ferric hydroxides after oxidation. Also plays a role in delivery of iron to cells. Mediates iron uptake in capsule cells of the developing kidney (By similarity). From Homo sapiens (Human).
    748..843     -  protein_bind   attL3: mutant version of attL; recombination site for the Gateway® LR reaction LR Clonase™
    862..880     -  promoter       T7 promoter: promoter for bacteriophage T7 RNA polymerase
   1070..1093    +  promoter       Pc promoter (fragment): intI1 (promoter lies within the coding sequence); class 1 integron promoter
   1269..1325    +  CDS            GmR (fragment): gentamycin acetyltransferase; aacC1; confers resistance to gentamycin
   1332..2123    +  CDS            SmR: aminoglycoside adenylyltransferase (Murphy, 1985); aadA; confers resistance to spectinomycin and streptomycin
   2216..2804    +  rep_origin     ori: high-copy-number ColE1/pMB1/pBR322/pUC origin of replication
   2987..3079    +  CDS            lacI (fragment): lac repressor; lacI; The lac repressor binds to the lac operator to inhibit transcription in E. coli. This inhibition can be relieved by adding lactose or isopropyl-β-D-thiogalactopyranoside (IPTG).
   3134..3161    -  terminator     rrnB T2 terminator: transcription terminator T2 from the E. coli rrnB gene
   3293..3336    +  terminator     rrnB T1 terminator: Escherichia coli rrnB; transcription terminator T1 from the E. coli rrnB gene
