[The description below was written by a language model from this plasmid's Addgene catalogue record and pLannotate feature annotations shown in this document.]
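Description:
pDONR223_FTH1_WT is a Gateway entry clone built on the Invitrogen pDONR223 backbone, carrying the human FTH1 open reading frame (ferritin heavy chain, an iron-storage protein with ferroxidase activity). It is a small bacterial plasmid of about 3.3 kb, propagated in E. coli at high copy from a ColE1/pUC-type origin and selected with spectinomycin through the aadA (SmR) aminoglycoside adenylyltransferase gene, which sits downstream of a fragment of a class 1 integron Pc promoter. rrnB T1 and T2 terminators lie upstream of the cloning region and help insulate it from read-through transcription. The short lacZα, lacI and gentamicin-resistance matches in the annotation are only fragments and are not functional markers.

The FTH1 coding sequence of roughly 550 bp is flanked on both sides by attL recombination sites. The automated annotation labels both as attL3, but they serve as the pair of sites used in the LR Clonase reaction to move the ORF directionally into a Gateway destination vector. The record lists no promoter for the insert, so the plasmid is a shuttle and archive clone rather than an expression construct; a T7 promoter lies just outside one attL site, oriented toward the insert on the opposite strand. The clone is in the "closed" configuration, with a stop codon immediately after the ORF, so it yields native or N-terminally tagged protein but not C-terminal fusions. Although the name designates it as wild type, the catalogue lists K88E and L98Q relative to the reference transcript, a discrepancy the record does not explain. It belongs to the Target Accelerator Plasmid Collection, assembled for systematic functional testing of cancer-associated gene variants.
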