Addgene plasmid #81879: pDONR223_FTH1_WT
Purpose: Gateway Donor vector containing FTH1 , part of the Target Accelerator Plasmid Collection.
Depositing lab: Jesse Boehm & William Hahn & David Root. Depositing organization: Broad Institute. Publication: Systematic Functional Interrogation of Rare Cancer Variants Identifies Oncogenic Alleles. Kim E, Ilic N, Shrestha Y, Zou L, Kamburov A, Zhu C, Yang X, Lubonja R, Tran N, Nguyen C, Lawrence MS, Piccioni F, Bagul M, Doench JG, Chouinard CR, Wu X, Hogstrom L, Natoli T, Tamayo P, Horn H, Corsello SM, Lage K, Root DE, Subramanian A, Golub TR, Getz G, Boehm JS, Hahn WC. Cancer Discov. 2016 Jul;6(7):714-26. doi: 10.1158/2159-8290.CD-16-0160. Epub 2016 May 4. PubMed 27147599.
Backbone
  Vector backbone: pDONR223
  Backbone manufacturer: Invitrogen
  Backbone size w/o insert (bp): 2790
  Vector type: Gateway Entry vector
Growth in bacteria
  Bacterial resistance: Spectinomycin, 50 μg/mL
  Growth temperature: 37°C
  Growth strain: DH5alpha
  Copy number: High Copy
Gene/Insert
  Gene/Insert name: FTH1
  Species: H. sapiens (human)
  Mutation: K88E; L98Q
  GenBank ID: NM_002032.2
  Entrez Gene: FTH1 (a.k.a. FHC, FTH, FTHL6, HFE5, NBIA9, PIG15, PLIF)
  Promoter: None
  Cloning method: Gateway Cloning
  Sequencing primers: 5′ M13pUC-fwd; 3′ M13-Rev
Terms and licenses: Academic/Nonprofit Terms; Industry Terms: Not Available to Industry
Depositor comments: Closed state: stop codon immediately follows insert
How to cite: pDONR223_FTH1_WT was a gift from Jesse Boehm & William Hahn & David Root (Addgene plasmid # 81879 ; http://n2t.net/addgene:81879 ; RRID:Addgene_81879)
