>Addgene plasmid #81879 | pDONR223_FTH1_WT | depositor partial sequence | sequence record 155198 | Insert sequence
ATGACGACCGCGTCCACCTCGCAGGTGCGCCAGAACTACCACCAGGACTCAGAGGCCGCCATCAACCGCC
AGATCAACCTGGAGCTCTACGCCTCCTACGTTTACCTGTCCATGTCTTACTACTTTGACCGCGATGATGT
GGCTTTGAAGAACTTTGCCAAATACTTTCTTCACCAATCTCATGAGGAGAGGGAACATGCTGAGAAACTG
ATGAAGCTGCAGAACCAACGAGGTGGCCGAATCTTCCTTCAGGATATCAAGGAACCAGACTGTGATGACT
GGGAGAGCGGGCAGAATGCAATGGAGTGTGCATTACATTTGGAAAAAAATGTGAATCAGTCACTACTGGA
ACTGCACAAACTGGCCACTGACAAAAATGACCCCCATTTGTGTGACTTCATTGAGACACATTACCTGAAT
GAGCAGGTGAAAGCCATCAAAGAATTGGGTGACCACGTGACCAACTTGCGCAAGATGGGAGCGCCCGAAT
CTGGCTTGGCGGAATATCTCTTTGACAAGCACACCCTGGGAGACAGTGATAATGAAAGC
